>Addgene plasmid #43614 | III-GAGT | depositor partial sequence | sequence record 58879 | III-GAGT sequence 426 bps
CGTCTCGGCTCACCCCAGAGCAGGTCGTGGCAATCGCGAGCAATAACGGCGGAAAACAGGCTTTGGAAAC
GGTGCAGAGGCTCCTTCCAGTGCTGTGCCAAGCGCACGGACTCACCCCAGAGCAGGTCGTGGCAATCGCC
TCCAACATTGGCGGGAAACAGGCACTCGAGACTGTCCAGCGCCTGCTTCCCGTGCTGTGCCAAGCGCACG
GCCTCACCCCAGAGCAGGTCGTGGCAATCGCGAGCAATAACGGCGGAAAACAGGCTTTGGAAACGGTGCA
GAGGCTCCTTCCAGTGCTGTGCCAAGCGCACGGATTAACCCCAGAGCAGGTCGTGGCCATTGCCTCGAAT
GGAGGGGGCAAACAGGCGTTGGAAACCGTACAACGATTGCTGCCGGTGCTGTGCCAAGCGCACGGACTCA
GAGACG
