>Addgene plasmid #43614 | III-GAGT | addgene partial sequence | sequence record 61608 | M13-F20 5'-TGTAAAACGACGGCCAGT-3'
TGGGCGAATTGGGCCCTCTGATGCATGCTCGAGCGGCCGCCAGTGTGATGGATATCTGCAGAATTCGCCC
TTGCCGTCCTAGCGCGTCTCGGCTCACCCCAGAGCAGGTCGTGGCAATCGCGAGCAATAACGGCGGAAAA
CAGGCTTTGGAAACGGTGCAGAGGCTCCTTCCAGTGCTGTGCCAAGCGCACGGACTCACCCCAGAGCAGG
TCGTGGCAATCGCCTCCAACATTGGCGGGAAACAGGCACTCGAGACTGTCCAGCGCCTGCTTCCCGTGCT
GTGCCAAGCGCACGGCCTCACCCCAGAGCAGGTCGTGGCAATCGCGAGCAATAACGGCGGAAAACAGGCT
TTGGAAACGGTGCAGAGGCTCCTTCCAGTGCTGTGCCAAGCGCACGGATTAACCCCAGAGCAGGTCGTGG
CCATTGCCTCGAATGGAGGGGGCAAACAGGCGTTGGAAACCGTACAACGATTGCTGCCGGTGCTGTGCCA
AGCGCACGGACTCAGAGACGTGGGCACAGGAAAGAAGGGCGAATTCCAGCACACTGGCGGCCGTTACTAG
TGGATCCGAGCTCGGTACCAAGCTTGATGCATAGCTTGAGTATTCTATAGTGTCACCTAAATAGCTTGGC
GTAATCATGGTCATAGCTGTTTCCTGTGTGAAATTGTTATCCGCTCACAATTCCACACAACATACGAGCC
GGAAGCATAAAGTGTAAAGCCTGGGGTGCCTAATGAGTGAGCTAACTCACATTAATTGCGTTGCGCTCAC
TGCCCGCTTTCCAGTCGGGAAACCTGTCGTGCCAGCTGCATTAATGAATCGGCCAACGCGCGGGGAGAGG
CGGTTTGCGTATTGGGCGCTCTTCCGCTTCCTCGCTCACTGACTCGCTGCGCTCGGTCGTCGTGCGCACG
TTATCTCAGGAT
