[The description below was written by a language model from this plasmid's Addgene catalogue record.]
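Description:
III-GAGT is a bacterial cloning plasmid built on the commercial pCRII-TOPO backbone (about 4 kb without insert), into which a 426 bp synthetic insert was introduced by TOPO cloning. It is a high-copy plasmid propagated in E. coli, and selection can be made with ampicillin and kanamycin, since the backbone carries both resistance markers. The record lists T7 and M13 reverse as the sequencing primers, indicating that these standard priming sites flank the cloning site and can be used to verify the insert. No feature table is provided, so the positions and orientation of individual elements are not documented here.

The insert is described only by its name and as synthetic, and the record does not spell out its contents. The plasmid was deposited in connection with a TALEN genome-editing system developed for generating human stem cell-based disease models. In that context, the name plausibly denotes a pre-assembled block of four TAL effector repeat units recognising the bases G, A, G and T, with "III" marking its position in an ordered assembly. The insert size is roughly consistent with four repeats of about 100 bp each, but this reading is an inference from the name and publication rather than a stated fact. The vector has no mammalian expression elements noted and is classed purely as a cloning plasmid. It is therefore best understood as a library component that stores a modular fragment for later assembly into full-length TALEN expression constructs, not as a construct used directly in cells.
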