Addgene plasmid #43614: III-GAGT
Depositing lab: Chad Cowan & Kiran Musunuru. Depositing organization: Harvard University. Publication: A TALEN Genome-Editing System for Generating Human Stem Cell-Based Disease Models. Ding Q, Lee YK, Schaefer EA, Peters DT, Veres A, Kim K, Kuperwasser N, Motola DL, Meissner TB, Hendriks WT, Trevisan M, Gupta RM, Moisan A, Banks E, Friesen M, Schinzel RT, Xia F, Tang A, Xia Y, Figueroa E, Wann A, Ahfeldt T, Daheron L, Zhang F, Rubin LL, Peng LF, Chung RT, Musunuru K, Cowan CA. Cell Stem Cell. 2012 Dec 12. pii: S1934-5909(12)00645-5. doi: 10.1016/j.stem.2012.11.011. PubMed 23246482.
Backbone
  Vector backbone: pCRII-TOPO
  Backbone manufacturer: Invitrogen
  Backbone size w/o insert (bp): 3973
  Vector type: Bacterial Cloning
Growth in bacteria
  Bacterial resistance: Ampicillin and Kanamycin, 100 & 50 μg/mL
  Growth temperature: 37°C
  Growth strain: Top10
  Copy number: High Copy
Gene/Insert
  Gene/Insert name: III-GAGT
  Species: Synthetic
  Insert size (bp): 426
  Cloning method: TOPO Cloning
  Sequencing primers: 5′ T7; 3′ M13-rev
Terms and licenses: Academic/Nonprofit Terms; Industry Terms: Not Available to Industry
How to cite: III-GAGT was a gift from Chad Cowan & Kiran Musunuru (Addgene plasmid # 43614 ; http://n2t.net/addgene:43614 ; RRID:Addgene_43614)
